Addgene plasmid #59238: pLV-Enh eGFP Reporter-muKC2-X14
Purpose: Lentiviral GFP reporter for testing enhancer activity in different cell types. Insert is an enhancer identified in the exonic region of the keratin type II cluster.
Depositing lab: Benjamin Yu. Depositing organization: University of California, San Diego (UCSD).
Backbone
  Vector backbone: Brachyury-eGFP
  Backbone size w/o insert (bp): 7967
  Total vector size (bp): 9270
  Modifications to backbone: Original vector is Brachyury-eGFP (Kita-Matsuo et al. 2009) with the Brachyury promoter cloned out and replaced with the minimal Hsp68 promoter from the Hsp68-lacZ-Gateway plasmid (Pennacchio et al. 2006)
  Vector type: Lentiviral
Growth in bacteria
  Bacterial resistance: Ampicillin, 100 μg/mL
  Growth temperature: 37°C
  Growth strain: Stbl3
  Copy number: High Copy
Gene/Insert
  Gene/Insert name: Krt8-ex5-8 (alt name: mm9 chr15:101828078-101829387)
  Species: M. musculus (mouse)
  Insert size (bp): 1303
  Promoter: Mu Hsp68 minimal promoter
  Cloning method: Gateway Cloning
  Sequencing primers: 5′ CCAGGACTCTCACCTGAGTAGC; 3′ CTGCCCTACAGGAGATCCG
Terms and licenses: Academic/Nonprofit Terms; Industry Terms: Not Available to Industry
Depositor comments: Please note that the final plasmid sequence is post-Gateway recombination. The plasmid contains attB sites (not attR sites as the map implies).
How to cite: pLV-Enh eGFP Reporter-muKC2-X14 was a gift from Benjamin Yu (Addgene plasmid # 59238 ; http://n2t.net/addgene:59238 ; RRID:Addgene_59238)
