[The description below was written by a language model from this plasmid's Addgene catalogue record.]
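Description:
pLV-Enh eGFP Reporter-muKC2-X14 is a lentiviral enhancer-reporter plasmid of about 9.3 kb, built on the Brachyury-eGFP lentiviral backbone. In the parent reporter vector the original Brachyury promoter was removed and replaced with the mouse Hsp68 minimal promoter, a weak core promoter that gives little expression on its own and is widely used to read out the activity of a linked cis-regulatory element. The plasmid is maintained in bacteria as a high-copy construct under ampicillin selection. It is propagated in a recombination-deficient strain, as is usual for lentiviral plasmids carrying repeated LTR sequences. No feature table accompanies the record, so the specific viral elements, the origin of replication and any mammalian selection marker are not stated.

The payload is a roughly 1.3 kb mouse genomic fragment named Krt8-ex5-8, spanning exons 5 to 8 of Krt8 within the keratin type II cluster on chromosome 15. It was identified as a candidate enhancer lying in exonic sequence. The fragment was introduced by Gateway recombination, and the depositor notes that the final plasmid therefore carries attB sites flanking the insert rather than the attR sites suggested by the map. If the fragment acts as an enhancer in a given cellular context, it boosts transcription from the Hsp68 minimal promoter and drives eGFP expression, so fluorescence reports enhancer activity. Lentiviral delivery allows the reporter to be integrated into a range of cell types, and the stated purpose is to compare enhancer activity across those cell types.
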