>Addgene plasmid #59238 | pLV-Enh eGFP Reporter-muKC2-X14 | depositor partial sequence | sequence record 93522 | pLV-Enh eGFP Reporter-muKC2-X14 sequence 1060 bps
TNNNATTTTTGGCGGTGCATATGATTTTATTTTGACTGATAGTGACCTGTTCGTTGCAACAAATTGATGA
GCAATGCTTTTTTATAATGCCAACTTTGTACAAAAAAGCAGGCTTTCCAGGACTCTCACCTGAGTAGCCG
CTGGTGGTCTTCGTATGAATGCTCATGTTCTGCATCCCAGACTCCAGCCTGTAACCAGATGCGTGGGGCA
TCAGGGCCAACCCGTGACTCTTTTCATCCCGGAGCAGAATCCAAGTCCCAGGAGAGCTCCGGGCAGCACC
CACCCCTCCCCATTCCCAGTTTCCTGAGACCTCCAAACCCACCTGCTCTCCTCCCCCTCCAGCAGCTTGC
GGTAGGTGGTGATCTCGATGTCCAGGGCCAGCTTGACGTTCATAAGCTCCTGGTACTCGCGCAGCTGCCT
GGCCATGTCCTGCTTGGCCCGTTGCAGGGCAGCCTCCAGCTCAGCCAGCTTGGTCTGGGCATCCTTAATG
GCCATCTCCCCACGCTGCTCAGCATCAGCGATGGCTGCCTCCAACGATGCCCTCTGTGGGGAAGGAGACA
TATGAGCACCCAGGTGGCATCTGGTGTATGTCCCTCCCTAAGGCCCATCCGCACTGGGCTTCTCTTTGTT
GTCATTTGTTTTGAAGCCCAGGCTAGCCTAGAACTCACTATATAACCCAGGCTGGCCTTGAATTTACAGC
AACCCTCCTTTGGTAACCTACCAACTGCTGTAGTTACCAGTGCATATTACCATGCCTCGTTTTATGCCTC
ACTGATCCCAGGACTTTGGGCATGTTAGGCGAGTCCTTGAGCAACTGAGCTGTTCCCCTCTTCCCAGTCC
TGGCAGAGCCCACCAGTACCTGCCTTTGAGGGCTTCAATCTCCGCCTGCAGCGGTTGATGTTGCGGTTCA
TCTCGGAGATCTCTGTCTTTTGTGCGGCGCAGATCATCCCGTGCTTCCAGCCGGGTCTGCAATTCCTCAT
ACTGCAGGGGGCAAGAAGGAGTGAGGGTTCAACTGACATTTCACCACCTACTCCTGCCAGTGTGGACCCG
ACACACACCC
