>Addgene plasmid #59238 | pLV-Enh eGFP Reporter-muKC2-X14 | addgene partial sequence | sequence record 100446 | pRRL5primeMCS-F 5'-tgaacggatctcgacggtat-3'
CTTTCCAGGACTCTCACCTGAGTAGCCGCTGGTGGTCTTCGTATGAATGCTCATGTTCTGCATCCCAGAC
TCCAGCCTGTAACCAGATGCGTGGGGCATCAGGGCCAACCCGTGACTCTTTTCATCCCGGAGCAGAATCC
AAGTCCCAGGAGAGCTCCGGGCAGCACCCACCCCTCCCCATTCCCAGTTTCCTGAGACCTCCAAACCCAC
CTGCTCTCCTCCCCCTCCAGCAGCTTGCGGTAGGTGGTGATCTCGATGTCCAGGGCCAGCTTGACGTTCA
TAAGCTCCTGGTACTCGCGCAGCTGCCTGGCCATGTCCTGCTTGGCCCGTTGCAGGGCAGCCTCCAGCTC
AGCCAGCTTGGTCTGGGCATCCTTAATGGCCATCTCCCCACGCTGCTCAGCATCAGCGATGGCTGCCTCC
AACGATGCCCTCTGTGGGGAAGGAGACATATGAGCACCCAGGTGGCATCTGGTGTATGTCCCTCCCTAAG
GCCCATCCGCACTGGGCTTCTCTTTGTTGTCATTTGTTTTGAAGCCCAGGCTAGCCTAGAACTCACTATA
TAACCCAGGCTGGCCTTGAATTTACAGCAACCCTCCTTTGGTAACCTACCAACTGCTGTAGTTACCAGTG
CATATTACCATGCCTCGTTTTATGCCTCACTGATCCCAGGACTTTGGGCATGTTAGGCGAGTCCTTGAGC
AA
